Addgene plasmid #227827: pBOBI C-APEX PDZD8
Purpose: To amplify the virus that expresses C-APEX PDZD8
Depositing lab: Sheng-cai Lin. Depositing organization: Xiamen University. Publication: AMPK targets PDZD8 to trigger carbon source shift from glucose to glutamine. Li M, Wang Y, Wei X, Cai WF, Wu J, Zhu M, Wang Y, Liu YH, Xiong J, Qu Q, Chen Y, Tian X, Yao L, Xie R, Li X, Chen S, Huang X, Zhang C, Xie C, Wu Y, Xu Z, Zhang B, Jiang B, Wang ZC, Li Q, Li G, Lin SY, Yu L, Piao HL, Deng X, Han J, Zhang CS, Lin SC. Cell Res. 2024 Jun 19. doi: 10.1038/s41422-024-00985-6. PubMed 38898113.
Backbone
  Vector backbone: pBOBI
  Vector type: Mammalian Expression, Lentiviral
Growth in bacteria
  Bacterial resistance: Ampicillin, 100 μg/mL
  Growth temperature: 37°C
  Growth strain: NEB Stable
  Copy number: High Copy
Gene/Insert
  Gene/Insert name: PDZD8
  Species: H. sapiens (human)
  Entrez Gene: PDZD8 (a.k.a. IDDADF, PDZK8)
  Tag / fusion protein: APEX (C terminal on insert)
  Cloning method: Ligation Independent Cloning
  Sequencing primers: 5′ Unknown
Terms and licenses: Academic/Nonprofit Terms; Industry Terms: Not Available to Industry
How to cite: pBOBI C-APEX PDZD8 was a gift from Sheng-cai Lin (Addgene plasmid # 227827 ; http://n2t.net/addgene:227827 ; RRID:Addgene_227827)
