[The description below was written by a language model from this plasmid's Addgene catalogue record and pLannotate feature annotations shown in this document.]
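Description:
pBOBI C-APEX PDZD8 is a 13.1 kb HIV-1-derived lentiviral transfer plasmid built on the pBOBI backbone for expressing human PDZD8 fused at its C terminus to the APEX peroxidase in mammalian cells. In bacteria it is maintained through a high-copy ColE1/pUC-type origin and selected with ampicillin via the bla gene. An f1 origin is also present. Outside the viral region, the backbone carries an SV40 promoter/EM7 promoter–BleoR cassette with an SV40 poly(A) signal, which would confer bleomycin/Zeocin resistance. Because it sits downstream of the 3' LTR, it would not be packaged into the virus.

A CMV enhancer/promoter placed upstream of a truncated 5' LTR drives transcription of the viral genome, an arrangement that normally makes this transcription Tat-independent. This is followed by the Ψ packaging signal with a gag fragment, the Rev response element for nuclear export of the unspliced RNA, and the cPPT/CTS, which aids nuclear import of the provirus. An internal CMV enhancer/promoter then drives the PDZD8 open reading frame, followed closely by a sequence annotated as pea cytosolic ascorbate peroxidase, the protein from which APEX was engineered. A chimeric intron and a WPRE, which enhances transcript stability and expression, lie downstream. The 3' LTR region and a bGH polyadenylation signal close the cassette.

PDZD8 is annotated as an endoplasmic reticulum–mitochondria tethering protein. The stated purpose is to produce virus that expresses the fusion. APEX fusions are generally used for proximity labelling or electron microscopy contrast, though the record does not specify the application.
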