Features (pLannotate 1.2.2; 34 found; start..end, strand, type, name):
     27..79      -  misc_feature   bom (fragment): basis of mobility region from pBR322
    234..613     +  enhancer       CMV enhancer: human cytomegalovirus immediate early enhancer
    614..813     +  promoter       CMV promoter: human cytomegalovirus (CMV) immediate early promoter
    831..1011    +  LTR            5' LTR (truncated): truncated 5' long terminal repeat (LTR) from HIV-1
   1058..1183    +  misc_feature   HIV-1 Ψ: packaging signal of human immunodeficiency virus type 1
   1167..1530    +  CDS            HIV-1 gag (fragment): gag protein from human immunodeficiency virus 1; gag
   1676..1909    +  misc_feature   RRE: The Rev response element (RRE) of HIV-1 allows for Rev-dependent mRNA export from the nucleus to the cytoplasm.
   2286..2386    +  CDS            Rev (fragment): human immunodeficiency virus 1 (HIV-1) Rev protein; rev; enhances nuclear export of unspliced and incompletely spliced viral mRNAs
   2390..2506    +  misc_feature   cPPT/CTS: central polypurine tract and central termination sequence of HIV-1
   2529..2832    +  enhancer       CMV enhancer: human cytomegalovirus immediate early enhancer
   2833..3036    +  promoter       CMV promoter: human cytomegalovirus (CMV) immediate early promoter
   3153..6614    +  CDS            PDZD8: PDZD8_HUMAN - Also known as PDZK8. Experimental evidence at protein level: Swiss-Prot protein existence level 1. Molecular tethering protein that connects endoplasmic reticulum and mitochondria membranes (PubMed:29097544). PDZD8-dependent endoplasmic reticulum-mitochondria membrane tethering is essential for endoplasmic reticulum-mitochondria Ca(2+) transfer (PubMed:29097544). In neurons, involved in the regulation of dendritic Ca(2+) dynamics by regulating mitochondrial Ca(2+) uptake in neurons (PubMed:29097544). Plays an indirect role in the regulation of cell morphology and cytoskeletal org
   6645..7391    +  CDS            APX1: APX1_PEA - Also known as APPX1. Experimental evidence at protein level: Swiss-Prot protein existence level 1. Plays a key role in hydrogen peroxide removal. From Pisum sativum (Garden pea).
   7481..7710    +  intron         chimeric intron: chimera between introns from adenovirus and immunoglobulin heavy chain genes
   7774..7884    +  CDS            nef (fragment): NEF_HV1Z2 - Experimental evidence at protein level: Swiss-Prot protein existence level 1. Extracellular Nef protein targets CD4(+) T-lymphocytes for apoptosis by interacting with CXCR4 surface receptors. From Human immunodeficiency virus type 1 group M subtype D (isolate Z2/CDC-Z34) (HIV-1).
   7887..8475    +  misc_feature   WPRE: woodchuck hepatitis virus posttranscriptional regulatory element
   8492..8560    +  CDS            nef (fragment): NEF_HV1Z2 - Experimental evidence at protein level: Swiss-Prot protein existence level 1. Extracellular Nef protein targets CD4(+) T-lymphocytes for apoptosis by interacting with CXCR4 surface receptors. From Human immunodeficiency virus type 1 group M subtype D (isolate Z2/CDC-Z34) (HIV-1).
   8562..8874    +  LTR            5' LTR (fragment): 5' long terminal repeat (LTR) from HIV-1
   8882..9062    +  LTR            5' LTR (truncated): truncated 5' long terminal repeat (LTR) from HIV-1
   9094..9318    +  polyA_signal   bGH poly(A) signal: bovine growth hormone polyadenylation signal
   9322..9343    +  promoter       SV40 promoter (fragment): SV40 enhancer and early promoter
   9364..9792    +  rep_origin     f1 ori (sequence partly withheld): f1 bacteriophage origin of replication; arrow indicates direction of (+) strand synthesis
   9806..10135   +  promoter       SV40 promoter: SV40 enhancer and early promoter
  10183..10230   +  promoter       EM7 promoter: synthetic bacterial promoter&nbsp
  10249..10623   +  CDS            BleoR: antibiotic-binding protein; Sh ble from Streptoalloteichus hindustanus; confers resistance to bleomycin, phleomycin, and Zeocin™
  10633..10758   +  CDS            ble (fragment): BLE_KLEPN - Experimental evidence at protein level: Swiss-Prot protein existence level 1. Binding protein with a strong affinity to the bleomycin family of antibiotics. Binds to CL990; an antimitotic-antibiotic compound. From Klebsiella pneumoniae.
  10753..10874   +  polyA_signal   SV40 poly(A) signal: SV40 polyadenylation signal
  10945..10967   -  protein_bind   lac operator (fragment): The lac repressor binds to the lac operator to inhibit transcription in E. coli. This inhibition can be relieved by adding lactose or isopropyl-β-D-thiogalactopyranoside (IPTG). lac repressor encoded by lacI
  10971..11001   -  promoter       lac promoter: promoter for the E. coli lac operon
  11016..11037   -  protein_bind   CAP binding site: CAP binding activates transcription in the presence of cAMP. E. coli catabolite activator protein
  11050..11142   -  CDS            lacI (fragment): lac repressor; lacI; The lac repressor binds to the lac operator to inhibit transcription in E. coli. This inhibition can be relieved by adding lactose or isopropyl-β-D-thiogalactopyranoside (IPTG).
  11325..11913   -  rep_origin     ori: high-copy-number ColE1/pMB1/pBR322/pUC origin of replication
  12084..12944   -  CDS            AmpR: β-lactamase; bla; confers resistance to ampicillin, carbenicillin, and related antibiotics
  12945..13049   -  promoter       AmpR promoter: bla
>Addgene plasmid #227827 | pBOBI C-APEX PDZD8 | addgene full sequence | sequence record 477311 | Addgene NGS Result
ACGGATCGGGAGATCTCCCGATCCCCTATGGTGCACTCTCAGTACAATCTGCTCTGATGCCGCATAGTTA
AGCCAGTATCTGCTCCCTGCTTGTGTGTTGGAGGTCGCTGAGTAGTGCGCGAGCAAAATTTAAGCTACAA
CAAGGCAAGGCTTGACCGACAATTGCATGAAGAATCTGCTTAGGGTTAGGCGTTTTGCGCTGCTTCGCGA
TGTACGGGCCAGATATACGCGTTGACATTGATTATTGACTAGTTATTAATAGTAATCAATTACGGGGTCA
TTAGTTCATAGCCCATATATGGAGTTCCGCGTTACATAACTTACGGTAAATGGCCCGCCTGGCTGACCGC
CCAACGACCCCCGCCCATTGACGTCAATAATGACGTATGTTCCCATAGTAACGCCAATAGGGACTTTCCA
TTGACGTCAATGGGTGGAGTATTTACGGTAAACTGCCCACTTGGCAGTACATCAAGTGTATCATATGCCA
AGTACGCCCCCTATTGACGTCAATGACGGTAAATGGCCCGCCTGGCATTATGCCCAGTACATGACCTTAT
GGGACTTTCCTACTTGGCAGTACATCTACGTATTAGTCATCGCTATTACCATGGTGATGCGGTTTTGGCA
GTACATCAATGGGCGTGGATAGCGGTTTGACTCACGGGGATTTCCAAGTCTCCACCCCATTGACGTCAAT
GGGAGTTTGTTTTGGCACCAAAATCAACGGGACTTTCCAAAATGTCGTAACAACTCCGCCCCATTGACGC
AAATGGGCGGTAGGCGTGTACGGTGGGAGGTCTATATAAGCAGCGCGTTTTGCCTGTACTGGGTCTCTCT
GGTTAGACCAGATCTGAGCCTGGGAGCTCTCTGGCTAACTAGGGAACCCACTGCTTAAGCCTCAATAAAG
CTTGCCTTGAGTGCTTCAAGTAGTGTGTGCCCGTCTGTTGTGTGACTCTGGTAACTAGAGATCCCTCAGA
CCCTTTTAGTCAGTGTGGAAAATCTCTAGCAGTGGCGCCCGAACAGGGACTTGAAAGCGAAAGGGAAACC
AGAGGAGCTCTCTCGACGCAGGACTCGGCTTGCTGAAGCGCGCACGGCAAGAGGCGAGGGGCGGCGACTG
GTGAGTACGCCAAAAATTTTGACTAGCGGAGGCTAGAAGGAGAGAGATGGGTGCGAGAGCGTCAGTATTA
AGCGGGGGAGAATTAGATCGCGATGGGAAAAAATTCGGTTAAGGCCAGGGGGAAAGAAAAAATATAAATT
AAAACATATAGTATGGGCAAGCAGGGAGCTAGAACGATTCGCAGTTAATCCTGGCCTGTTAGAAACATCA
GAAGGCTGTAGACAAATACTGGGACAGCTACAACCATCCCTTCAGACAGGATCAGAAGAACTTAGATCAT
TATATAATACAGTAGCAACCCTCTATTGTGTGCATCAAAGGATAGAGATAAAAGACACCAAGGAAGCTTT
AGACAAGATAGAGGAAGAGCAAAACAAAAGTAAGACCACCGCACAGCAAGCGGCCGCTGATCTTCAGACC
TGGAGGAGGAGATATGAGGGACAATTGGAGAAGTGAATTATATAAATATAAAGTAGTAAAAATTGAACCA
TTAGGAGTAGCACCCACCAAGGCAAAGAGAAGAGTGGTGCAGAGAGAAAAAAGAGCAGTGGGAATAGGAG
CTTTGTTCCTTGGGTTCTTGGGAGCAGCAGGAAGCACTATGGGCGCAGCGTCAATGACGCTGACGGTACA
GGCCAGACAATTATTGTCTGGTATAGTGCAGCAGCAGAACAATTTGCTGAGGGCTATTGAGGCGCAACAG
CATCTGTTGCAACTCACAGTCTGGGGCATCAAGCAGCTCCAGGCAAGAATCCTGGCTGTGGAAAGATACC
TAAAGGATCAACAGCTCCTGGGGATTTGGGGTTGCTCTGGAAAACTCATTTGCACCACTGCTGTGCCTTG
GAATGCTAGTTGGAGTAATAAATCTCTGGAACAGATTTGGAATCACACGACCTGGATGGAGTGGGACAGA
GAAATTAACAATTACACAAGCTTAATACACTCCTTAATTGAAGAATCGCAAAACCAGCAAGAAAAGAATG
AACAAGAATTATTGGAATTAGATAAATGGGCAAGTTTGTGGAATTGGTTTAACATAACAAATTGGCTGTG
GTATATAAAATTATTCATAATGATAGTAGGAGGCTTGGTAGGTTTAAGAATAGTTTTTGCTGTACTTTCT
ATAGTGAATAGAGTTAGGCAGGGATATTCACCATTATCGTTTCAGACCCACCTCCCAACCCCGAGGGGAC
CCGACAGGCCCGAAGGAATAGAAGAAGAAGGTGGAGAGAGAGACAGAGACAGATCCATTCGATTAGTGAA
CGGATCAACTTTTAAAAGAAAAGGGGGGATTGGGGGGTACAGTGCAGGGGAAAGAATAGTAGACATAATA
GCAACAGACATACAAACTAAAGAATTACAAAAACAAATTACAAAATTCAAAATTTTATCGATAAGCTTGG
GAGTTCCGCGTTACATAACTTACGGTAAATGGCCCGCCTGGCTGACCGCCCAACGACCCCCGCCCATTGA
CGTCAATAATGACGTATGTTCCCATAGTAACGCCAATAGGGACTTTCCATTGACGTCAATGGGTGGAGTA
TTTACGGTAAACTGCCCACTTGGCAGTACATCAAGTGTATCATATGCCAAGTACGCCCCCTATTGACGTC
AATGACGGTAAATGGCCCGCCTGGCATTATGCCCAGTACATGACCTTATGGGACTTTCCTACTTGGCAGT
ACATCTACGTATTAGTCATCGCTATTACCATGGTGATGCGGTTTTGGCAGTACATCAATGGGCGTGGATA
GCGGTTTGACTCACGGGGATTTCCAAGTCTCCACCCCATTGACGTCAATGGGAGTTTGTTTTGGCACCAA
AATCAACGGGACTTTCCAAAATGTCGTAACAACTCCGCCCCATTGACGCAAATGGGCGGTAGGCGTGTAC
GGTGGGAGGTCTATATAAGCAGAGCTCGTTTAGTGAACCGTCAGATCGCCTGGAGACGCCATCCACGCTG
TTTTGACCTCCATAGAAGACACCGACTGAGCTCCTTAAGGTTAACTCTAGAGAATTCGGATCCGGTGGCG
GGATGGGGCTGCTGCTCATGATCCTGGCGTCGGCCGTGCTGGGTTCCTTCCTCACGCTCCTCGCCCAGTT
CTTCCTGCTGTACCGCAGACAGCCCGAGCCGCCGGCGGACGAGGCCGCCCGCGCGGGCGAGGGCTTCCGC
TACATCAAGCCAGTGCCGGGCCTGCTCCTAAGGGAGTACCTTTATGGCGGCGGCCGGGATGAGGAGCCCT
CCGGAGCGGCCCCTGAGGGCGGCGCGACCCCCACCGCGGCCCCCGAGACCCCCGCCCCGCCGACGCGGGA
GACTTGCTACTTCCTCAACGCCACCATCCTATTCCTGTTCCGGGAGTTGCGGGACACCGCGCTGACCCGC
CGCTGGGTCACCAAGAAGATCAAGGTGGAGTTCGAGGAGCTGCTGCAGACCAAGACGGCCGGGCGCCTGC
TGGAGGGGCTGAGCCTGCGGGACGTGTTCCTGGGCGAGACGGTGCCCTTCATCAAGACCATCCGGCTCGT
GCGGCCAGTCGTGCCCTCGGCCACCGGGGAGCCCGATGGCCCTGAAGGGGAGGCGCTGCCCGCCGCCTGC
CCCGAGGAGCTGGCCTTCGAGGCGGAGGTGGAGTACAACGGGGGCTTCCACCTGGCCATCGACGTGGACC
TGGTCTTCGGCAAGTCCGCCTACTTGTTTGTCAAGCTGTCCCGCGTGGTGGGAAGGCTGCGCTTGGTCTT
TACGCGCGTGCCCTTCACCCACTGGTTCTTCTCCTTCGTGGAAGACCCGCTGATCGACTTCGAGGTGCGC
TCCCAGTTTGAAGGGCGGCCCATGCCCCAGCTCACCTCCATCATCGTCAACCAGCTCAAGAAGATCATCA
AGCGCAAGCACACCCTACCGAATTACAAGATCAGGTTTAAGCCGTTTTTTCCATACCAGACCTTGCAAGG
ATTTGAAGAAGATGAAGAGCATATCCATATACAACAATGGGCACTTACTGAAGGCCGTCTTAAAGTTACG
TTGTTAGAATGTAGCAGGTTACTCATTTTTGGATCCTATGACAGAGAGGCAAATGTTCATTGTACACTTG
AGTTAAGCAGTAGTGTTTGGGAAGAAAAACAGAGGAGTTCTATTAAGACGGTTGAATTAATAAAAGGAAA
TTTACAAAGTGTTGGACTTACACTTCGTCTTGTCCAGTCAACTGATGGGTATGCTGGGCACGTCATCATT
GAAACTGTGGCTCCAAACTCGCCTGCTGCAATTGCAGATCTTCAGCGGGGAGATCGACTTATCGCCATTG
GAGGTGTGAAAATCACATCAACACTGCAAGTGTTGAAGCTTATCAAGCAGGCTGGTGACCGAGTCCTGGT
GTACTATGAAAGGCCTGTTGGCCAGAGTAATCAAGGTGCAGTGCTGCAAGATAACTTTGGCCAGTTGGAA
GAAAACTTTTTGTCAAGCTCATGCCAATCGGGTTATGAAGAGGAAGCTGCCGGGTTGACAGTAGATACTG
AAAGTAGAGAGCTGGATTCTGAATTTGAAGACTTGGCAAGTGATGTCAGAGCACAAAATGAGTTCAAAGA
TGAGGCACAATCATTAAGTCATAGTCCCAAACGTGTTCCAACAACACTTTCTATTAAACCCCTTGGAGCT
ATATCACCAGTTTTAAACCGTAAATTAGCTGTAGGAAGTCACCCACTACCACCGAAAATTCAGTCCAAAG
ATGGAAATAAACCTCCACCCCTAAAAACTTCTGAGATAACAGACCCAGCACAAGTGTCAAAACCAACCCA
AGGATCTGCTTTCAAACCACCTGTGCCACCACGACCACAAGCGAAAGTTCCTTTGCCTTCCGCCGATGCT
CCAAATCAGGCAGAACCAGATGTTCTCGTTGAAAAGCCAGAGAAGGTGGTGCCACCTCCTCTTGTAGATA
AATCTGCTGAAAAGCAAGCAAAAAATGTGGATGCCATAGACGATGCAGCTGCACCTAAGCAATTTTTAGC
AAAGCAAGAAGTGGCCAAAGATGTCACTTCAGAAACTTCCTGCCCTACTAAGGACAGTTCGGACGACCGT
CAAACATGGGAATCATCAGAAATTCTTTATCGTAATAAGCTAGGAAAATGGACAAGAACCAGAGCATCCT
GTTTGTTTGACATAGAAGCCTGTCACAGGTACTTAAACATTGCATTGTGGTGCAGGGATCCTTTCAAGTT
GGGAGGTCTCATCTGTTTGGGGCATGTTAGTTTAAAACTTGAAGATGTGGCTTTAGGATGCCTAGCTACA
TCAAACACGGAATACCTTTCCAAATTGAGACTGGAAGCCCCCTCACCTAAGGCTATAGTCACTAGAACCG
CACTACGCAATCTGAGTATGCAAAAGGGATTCAATGACAAATTTTGCTATGGTGACATTACTATTCACTT
CAAATATTTGAAAGAAGGAGAATCAGACCACCATGTAGTTACTAACGTAGAAAAAGAAAAAGAACCCCAT
TTGGTTGAAGAAGTTTCTGTTCTCCCTAAAGAGGAGCAATTTGTTGGACAGATGGGTTTAACAGAAAACA
AACACAGTTTTCAGGATACTCAGTTCCAGAACCCAACATGGTGTGACTACTGTAAGAAAAAAGTTTGGAC
TAAAGCAGCTTCCCAGTGTATGTTTTGTGCTTATGTTTGCCATAAAAAATGTCAAGAAAAGTGTCTAGCT
GAGACTTCTGTTTGTGGAGCAACTGATAGGCGAATAGACAGGACACTGAAAAACCTTAGGCTGGAAGGAC
AGGAAACCCTCTTAGGCCTGCCTCCTCGTGTTGATGCTGAAGCTAGCAAGTCAGTCAATAAAACAACAGG
TTTGACAAGGCATATTATCAATACTAGTTCTCGTTTATTAAATTTGCGTCAAGTCTCTAAAACTCGCCTT
TCTGAACCAGGAACCGATCTCGTAGAACCTTCACCAAAACACACACCCAACACGTCAGACAACGAAGGCA
GTGACACGGAGGTCTGTGGTCCAAACAGTCCTTCTAAACGGGGAAACAGCACAGGAATAAAGTTAGTGAG
AAAAGAGGGTGGTCTGGATGACAGTGTTTTCATTGCAGTTAAAGAAATTGGTCGTGATCTGTACAGGGGC
TTGCCTACAGAGGAAAGGATCCAGAAACTAGAGTTCATGTTGGATAAGCTACAGAATGAAATTGATCAGG
AGTTGGAACACAATAATTCCCTTGTTAGAGAAGAAAAAGAGACAACTGATACAAGGAAAAAATCACTTCT
TTCTGCTGCCTTAGCTAAATCAGGTGAAAGGCTACAAGCTCTAACACTTCTTATGATTCACTACAGAGCA
GGCATTGAAGATATAGAAACTTTAGAAAGTCTGTCTTTAGACCAGCACTCCAAAAAAATAAGCAAGTACA
CAGATGATACAGAAGAAGACCTTGATAATGAAATAAGCCAACTAATAGACTCTCAGCCATTCAGCAGCAT
ATCAGATGACTTATTTGGCCCATCCGAGTCTGTGAAGGGTTCAGGATCGACTTCGGGATCTGGTGGGAAA
TCATACCCAACAGTGTCCGCAGACTACCAGGATGCCGTGGAGAAAGCCAAGAAGAAGCTGAGAGGGTTTA
TCGCAGAAAAGAGGTGCGCACCTCTGATGCTGAGACTGGCTTTCCACAGCGCAGGCACCTTTGACAAGGG
AACCAAAACAGGCGGACCCTTTGGAACAATCAAGCACCCTGCTGAACTGGCACATAGTGCCAACAATGGG
CTGGACATCGCCGTGCGGCTGCTGGAACCTCTGAAAGCAGAGTTCCCAATTCTGTCCTACGCCGATTTTT
ATCAGCTGGCAGGAGTGGTCGCTGTGGAGGTCACTGGGGGCCCCAAGGTGCCTTTCCACCCAGGACGGGA
GGACAAACCAGAACCACCTCCAGAGGGGCGCCTGCCAGATCCGACAAAGGGCTCCGACCATCTGCGAGAT
GTGTTTGGGAAAGCTATGGGCCTGACTGACCAGGATATCGTCGCACTGTCTGGAGGGCACACCATTGGCG
CCGCTCATAAGGAAAGGTCAGGCTTCGAGGGACCCTGGACAAGCAACCCCCTGATTTTCGACAATTCTTA
CTTTACTGAACTGCTGAGTGGAGAGAAGGAAGGGCTGCTGCAGCTGCCCAGCGACAAAGCCCTGCTGTCC
GATCCCGTGTTCAGACCTCTGGTCGATAAGTATGCAGCCGACGAGGATGCTTTTTTCGCAGATTACGCAG
AAGCACATCAGAAGCTGTCAGAACTGGGATTTGCCGACGCCTGACTCGAGCCATGGAAGCTTGATATCTA
ACTGACTGAACCGGTGGTACCGAGGAATTAATTCGCTGTCTGCGAGGGCCAGCTGTTGGGGTGAGTACTC
CCTCTCAAAAGCGGGCATGACTTCTGCGCTAAGATTGTCAGTTTCCAAAAACGAGGAGGATTTGATATTC
ACCTGGCCCGCGGTGATGCCTTTGAGGGTGGCCGCGTCCATCTGGTCAGAAAAGACAATCTTTTTGTTGT
CAAGCTTGAGGTGTGGCAGGCTTGAGATCTGGCCATACACTTGAGTGACAATGACATCCACTTTGCCTTT
CTCTCCACAGGTGTCCACTCCCAGGTCCAACTGCAGGTCGAGCATGCATCTAGGGCGGCCAATTCCGCCG
ATCCTGGAAAAACATGGAGCAATCACAAGTAGCAATACAGCAGCTACCAATGCTGATTGTGCCTGGCTAG
AAGCACAAGAGGAGGAGGAGGTGGGTTTTCCAGTCACACCTCAGACAATCAACCTCTGGATTACAAAATT
TGTGAAAGATTGACTGGTATTCTTAACTATGTTGCTCCTTTTACGCTATGTGGATACGCTGCTTTAATGC
CTTTGTATCATGCTATTGCTTCCCGTATGGCTTTCATTTTCTCCTCCTTGTATAAATCCTGGTTGCTGTC
TCTTTATGAGGAGTTGTGGCCCGTTGTCAGGCAACGTGGCGTGGTGTGCACTGTGTTTGCTGACGCAACC
CCCACTGGTTGGGGCATTGCCACCACCTGTCAGCTCCTTTCCGGGACTTTCGCTTTCCCCCTCCCTATTG
CCACGGCGGAACTCATCGCCGCCTGCCTTGCCCGCTGCTGGACAGGGGCTCGGCTGTTGGGCACTGACAA
TTCCGTGGTGTTGTCGGGGAAGCTGACGTCCTTTCCATGGCTGCTCGCCTGTGTTGCCACCTGGATTCTG
CGCGGGACGTCCTTCTGCTACGTCCCTTCGGCCCTCAATCCAGCGGACCTTCCTTCCCGCGGCCTGCTGC
CGGCTCTGCGGCCTCTTCCGCGTCTTCGCCTTCGCCCTCAGACGAGTCGGATCTCCCTTTGGGCCGCCTC
CCCGCCTGGAATTCGAGCTCGGTACCTTTAAGACCAATGACTTACAAGGCAGCTGTAGATCTTAGCCACT
TTTTAAAAGAAAAGGGGGGACTGGAAGGGCTAATTCACTCCCAACGAAGACAAGATATCCTTGATCTGTG
GATCTACCACACACAAGGCTACTTCCCTGATTGGCAGAACTACACACCAGGGCCAGGGATCAGATATCCA
CTGACCTTTGGATGGTGCTACAAGCTAGTACCAGTTGAGCAAGAGAAGGTAGAAGAAGCCAATGAAGGAG
AGAACACCCGCTTGTTACACCCTGTGAGCCTGCATGGGATGGATGACCCGGAGAGAGAAGTATTAGAGTG
GAGGTTTGACAGCCGCCTAGCATTTCATCACATGGCCCGAGAGCTGCATCCGGACTGTACTGGGTCTCTC
TGGTTAGACCAGATCTGAGCCTGGGAGCTCTCTGGCTAACTAGGGAACCCACTGCTTAAGCCTCAATAAA
GCTTGCCTTGAGTGCTTCAAGTAGTGTGTGCCCGTCTGTTGTGTGACTCTGGTAACTAGAGATCCCTCAG
ACCCTTTTAGTCAGTGTGGAAAATCTCTAGCAGGGCCGCTTTAAACCCGCTGATCAGCCTCGACTGTGCC
TTCTAGTTGCCAGCCATCTGTTGTTTGCCCCTCCCCCGTGCCTTCCTTGACCCTGGAAGGTGCCACTCCC
ACTGTCCTTTCCTAATAAAATGAGGAAATTGCATCGCATTGTCTGAGTAGGTGTCATTCTATTCTGGGGG
GTGGGGTGGGGCAGGACAGCAAGGGGGAGGATTGGGAAGACAATAGCAGGCATGCTGGGGATGCGGTGGG
CTCTATGGCTTCTGAGGCGGAAAGAACCAGCTGGGGCTCTAGGGGGTATCCCC
[124 nt withheld, positions 9364-9487]
C
[91 nt withheld, positions 9489-9579]
A
[49 nt withheld, positions 9581-9629]
CCTTTGACGTTGGAGTCCACGTTCTTT
[37 nt withheld, positions 9657-9693]
ACCCTATCTCGGTCTATTCTTTTGATTTATAAGGGATTTTGCCGATTTCGGCCTATTGGTTAAAAAATGA
GCTGATTTAACAAAAATTTAACGCGAATTAATTCTGTGGAATGTGTGTCAGTTAGGGTGTGGAAAGTCCC
CAGGCTCCCCAGCAGGCAGAAGTATGCAAAGCATGCATCTCAATTAGTCAGCAACCAGGTGTGGAAAGTC
CCCAGGCTCCCCAGCAGGCAGAAGTATGCAAAGCATGCATCTCAATTAGTCAGCAACCATAGTCCCGCCC
CTAACTCCGCCCATCCCGCCCCTAACTCCGCCCAGTTCCGCCCATTCTCCGCCCCATGGCTGACTAATTT
TTTTTATTTATGCAGAGGCCGAGGCCGCCTCTGCCTCTGAGCTATTCCAGAAGTAGTGAGGAGGCTTTTT
TGGAGGCCTAGGCTTTTGCAAAAAGCTCCCGGGAGCTTGTATATCCATTTTCGGATCTGATCAGCACGTG
TTGACAATTAATCATCGGCATAGTATATCGGCATAGTATAATACGACAAGGTGAGGAACTAAACCATGGC
CAAGTTGACCAGTGCCGTTCCGGTGCTCACCGCGCGCGACGTCGCCGGAGCGGTCGAGTTCTGGACCGAC
CGGCTCGGGTTCTCCCGGGACTTCGTGGAGGACGACTTCGCCGGTGTGGTCCGGGACGACGTGACCCTGT
TCATCAGCGCGGTCCAGGACCAGGTGGTGCCGGACAACACCCTGGCCTGGGTGTGGGTGCGCGGCCTGGA
CGAGCTGTACGCCGAGTGGTCGGAGGTCGTGTCCACGAACTTCCGGGACGCCTCCGGGCCGGCCATGACC
GAGATCGGCGAGCAGCCGTGGGGGCGGGAGTTCGCCCTGCGCGACCCGGCCGGCAACTGCGTGCACTTCG
TGGCCGAGGAGCAGGACTGACACGTGCTACGAGATTTCGATTCCACCGCCGCCTTCTATGAAAGGTTGGG
CTTCGGAATCGTTTTCCGGGACGCCGGCTGGATGATCCTCCAGCGCGGGGATCTCATGCTGGAGTTCTTC
GCCCACCCCAACTTGTTTATTGCAGCTTATAATGGTTACAAATAAAGCAATAGCATCACAAATTTCACAA
ATAAAGCATTTTTTTCACTGCATTCTAGTTGTGGTTTGTCCAAACTCATCAATGTATCTTATCATGTCTG
TATACCGTCGACCTCTAGCTAGAGCTTGGCGTAATCATGGTCATAGCTGTTTCCTGTGTGAAATTGTTAT
CCGCTCACAATTCCACACAACATACGAGCCGGAAGCATAAAGTGTAAAGCCTGGGGTGCCTAATGAGTGA
GCTAACTCACATTAATTGCGTTGCGCTCACTGCCCGCTTTCCAGTCGGGAAACCTGTCGTGCCAGCTGCA
TTAATGAATCGGCCAACGCGCGGGGAGAGGCGGTTTGCGTATTGGGCGCTCTTCCGCTTCCTCGCTCACT
GACTCGCTGCGCTCGGTCGTTCGGCTGCGGCGAGCGGTATCAGCTCACTCAAAGGCGGTAATACGGTTAT
CCACAGAATCAGGGGATAACGCAGGAAAGAACATGTGAGCAAAAGGCCAGCAAAAGGCCAGGAACCGTAA
AAAGGCCGCGTTGCTGGCGTTTTTCCATAGGCTCCGCCCCCCTGACGAGCATCACAAAAATCGACGCTCA
AGTCAGAGGTGGCGAAACCCGACAGGACTATAAAGATACCAGGCGTTTCCCCCTGGAAGCTCCCTCGTGC
GCTCTCCTGTTCCGACCCTGCCGCTTACCGGATACCTGTCCGCCTTTCTCCCTTCGGGAAGCGTGGCGCT
TTCTCATAGCTCACGCTGTAGGTATCTCAGTTCGGTGTAGGTCGTTCGCTCCAAGCTGGGCTGTGTGCAC
GAACCCCCCGTTCAGCCCGACCGCTGCGCCTTATCCGGTAACTATCGTCTTGAGTCCAACCCGGTAAGAC
ACGACTTATCGCCACTGGCAGCAGCCACTGGTAACAGGATTAGCAGAGCGAGGTATGTAGGCGGTGCTAC
AGAGTTCTTGAAGTGGTGGCCTAACTACGGCTACACTAGAAGAACAGTATTTGGTATCTGCGCTCTGCTG
AAGCCAGTTACCTTCGGAAAAAGAGTTGGTAGCTCTTGATCCGGCAAACAAACCACCGCTGGTAGCGGTG
GTTTTTTTGTTTGCAAGCAGCAGATTACGCGCAGAAAAAAAGGATCTCAAGAAGATCCTTTGATCTTTTC
TACGGGGTCTGACGCTCAGTGGAACGAAAACTCACGTTAAGGGATTTTGGTCATGAGATTATCAAAAAGG
ATCTTCACCTAGATCCTTTTAAATTAAAAATGAAGTTTTAAATCAATCTAAAGTATATATGAGTAAACTT
GGTCTGACAGTTACCAATGCTTAATCAGTGAGGCACCTATCTCAGCGATCTGTCTATTTCGTTCATCCAT
AGTTGCCTGACTCCCCGTCGTGTAGATAACTACGATACGGGAGGGCTTACCATCTGGCCCCAGTGCTGCA
ATGATACCGCGAGACCCACGCTCACCGGCTCCAGATTTATCAGCAATAAACCAGCCAGCCGGAAGGGCCG
AGCGCAGAAGTGGTCCTGCAACTTTATCCGCCTCCATCCAGTCTATTAATTGTTGCCGGGAAGCTAGAGT
AAGTAGTTCGCCAGTTAATAGTTTGCGCAACGTTGTTGCCATTGCTACAGGCATCGTGGTGTCACGCTCG
TCGTTTGGTATGGCTTCATTCAGCTCCGGTTCCCAACGATCAAGGCGAGTTACATGATCCCCCATGTTGT
GCAAAAAAGCGGTTAGCTCCTTCGGTCCTCCGATCGTTGTCAGAAGTAAGTTGGCCGCAGTGTTATCACT
CATGGTTATGGCAGCACTGCATAATTCTCTTACTGTCATGCCATCCGTAAGATGCTTTTCTGTGACTGGT
GAGTACTCAACCAAGTCATTCTGAGAATAGTGTATGCGGCGACCGAGTTGCTCTTGCCCGGCGTCAATAC
GGGATAATACCGCGCCACATAGCAGAACTTTAAAAGTGCTCATCATTGGAAAACGTTCTTCGGGGCGAAA
ACTCTCAAGGATCTTACCGCTGTTGAGATCCAGTTCGATGTAACCCACTCGTGCACCCAACTGATCTTCA
GCATCTTTTACTTTCACCAGCGTTTCTGGGTGAGCAAAAACAGGAAGGCAAAATGCCGCAAAAAAGGGAA
TAAGGGCGACACGGAAATGTTGAATACTCATACTCTTCCTTTTTCAATATTATTGAAGCATTTATCAGGG
TTATTGTCTCATGAGCGGATACATATTTGAATGTATTTAGAAAAATAAACAAATAGGGGTTCCGCGCACA
TTTCCCCGAAAAGTGCCACCTGACGTCG
